>Addgene plasmid #166114 | pEGFP_I392N-talin1 (1-2541) | addgene full sequence | sequence record 330291 | Addgene NGS Result
TAGTTATTAATAGTAATCAATTACGGGGTCATTAGTTCATAGCCCATATATGGAGTTCCGCGTTACATAA
CTTACGGTAAATGGCCCGCCTGGCTGACCGCCCAACGACCCCCGCCCATTGACGTCAATAATGACGTATG
TTCCCATAGTAACGCCAATAGGGACTTTCCATTGACGTCAATGGGTGGAGTATTTACGGTAAACTGCCCA
CTTGGCAGTACATCAAGTGTATCATATGCCAAGTACGCCCCCTATTGACGTCAATGACGGTAAATGGCCC
GCCTGGCATTATGCCCAGTACATGACCTTATGGGACTTTCCTACTTGGCAGTACATCTACGTATTAGTCA
TCGCTATTACCATGGTGATGCGGTTTTGGCAGTACATCAATGGGCGTGGATAGCGGTTTGACTCACGGGG
ATTTCCAAGTCTCCACCCCATTGACGTCAATGGGAGTTTGTTTTGGCACCAAAATCAACGGGACTTTCCA
AAATGTCGTAACAACTCCGCCCCATTGACGCAAATGGGCGGTAGGCGTGTACGGTGGGAGGTCTATATAA
GCAGAGCTGGTTTAGTGAACCGTCAGATCCGCTAGCGCTACCGGTATTAGGCACCCCAGGCTTTACACGA
ATTCGCAGAAGCTGCCACCATGGTTGCGCTTTCGCTGAAGATTAGCATTGGGAATGTGGTGAAGACGATG
CAATTTGAGCCATCTACCATGGTGTACGACGCCTGCCGCATGATTCGTGAGCGGATCCCAGAGGCCCTGG
CTGGCCCTCCCAACGACTTTGGGCTCTTTCTGTCAGATGATGACCCCAAAAAAGGCATCTGGCTAGAGGC
TGGGAAAGCTTTGGACTACTACATGCTCCGAAATGGGGACACCATGGAGTACAGAAAAAAGCAGAGACCC
CTGAAGATCCGGATGTTAGACGGAACGGTGAAGACTATCATGGTGGATGACTCCAAGACCGTCACAGACA
TGCTCATGACCATTTGTGCCCGAATTGGTATCACCAACCATGATGAGTATTCACTGGTTCGAGAGCTGAT
GGAAGAAAAGAAAGATGAGGGGACAGGGACCCTGAGAAAAGACAAGACCCTACTGCGAGATGAAAAGAAG
ATGGAGAAGCTAAAGCAGAAGTTGCACACAGACGATGAGTTGAACTGGCTGGACCATGGGCGGACACTGA
GGGAACAGGGAGTGGAAGAGCATGAGACGTTGCTGCTGCGGAGAAAGTTCTTCTACTCAGACCAGAATGT
GGATTCCCGAGACCCTGTACAGCTGAACCTTCTCTATGTGCAGGCACGAGATGACATCCTGAATGGCTCC
CATCCTGTCTCCTTTGACAAGGCCTGTGAATTTGCAGGCTTCCAGTGCCAGATCCAGTTTGGACCTCACA
ATGAACAGAAGCACAAGGCTGGCTTCCTTGACCTGAAGGACTTCCTGCCCAAGGAGTATGTGAAGCAGAA
GGGAGAGCGTAAGATCTTTCAGGCACACAAGAATTGTGGGCAGATGAGTGAAATTGAGGCCAAGGTACGC
TACGTGAAGCTGGCCCGTTCCCTCAAGACTTACGGTGTCTCCTTCTTCCTAGTCAAGGAAAAGATGAAGG
GGAAGAATAAACTGGTGCCCAGGCTGTTGGGCATCACTAAGGAGTGTGTGATGCGTGTGGATGAGAAGAC
CAAGGAGGTGATTCAGGAATGGAGCCTCACCAACATCAAACGCTGGGCTGCCTCTCCCAAGAGCTTTACT
CTGGACTTTGGAGACTATCAGGATGGCTACTACTCAGTACAGACGACAGAAGGCGAGCAGATCGCACAGC
TCAATGCTGGCTACATAGATATCATCCTTAAGAAGAAAAAAAGCAAGGACCATTTTGGGCTGGAGGGAGA
TGAAGAGTCTACTATGTTGGAGGACTCAGTGTCTCCCAAAAAGTCAACAGTCCTTCAGCAGCAGTACAAC
CGAGTGGGGAAAGTGGAGCACGGCTCTGTGGCTCTGCCAGCCATCATGCGCTCTGGAGCCTCTGGTCCTG
AGAATTTCCAGGTGGGGAGCATGCCACCTGCCCAGCAGCAGATCACCAGTGGCCAGATGCACCGAGGACA
CATGCCACCTCTGACTTCAGCCCAGCAGGCGCTCACTGGAACCATTAACTCCAGCATGCAGGCTGTGCAG
GCTGCCCAGGCCACTCTGGATGACTTTGAGACTCTACCCCCTCTTGGCCAGGATGCTGCCTCCAAAGCTT
GGCGTAAGAACAAGATGGATGAATCAAAGCATGAGATCCACTCCCAGGTAGATGCCATCACAGCTGGCAC
TGCCTCTGTGGTAAACCTGACAGCAGGAGATCCTGCAGAGACAGACTATACAGCAGTGGGCTGTGCAGTC
ACCACCATCTCTTCCAACCTGACGGAGATGTCCCGTGGGGTGAAGCTATTGGCTGCCCTGCTGGAGGATG
AAGGCGGCAATGGCCGGCCCCTTCTGCAAGCAGCAAAGGGCCTTGCAGGGGCTGTGTCGGAACTGCTTCG
CAGTGCTCAGCCCGCCAGCGCTGAGCCTCGTCAGAACCTGCTGCAGGCAGCCGGGAACGTGGGCCAGGCC
AGTGGGGAGCTGTTGCAGCAAATTGGGGAAAGTGACACTGACCCCCACTTCCAGGATGTTCTAATGCAGC
TAGCAAACGCAGTGGCAAGTGCTGCAGCCGCCCTGGTCCTCAAGGCCAAGAGTGTGGCCCAGCGCACAGA
GGATTCCGGGCTTCAGACCCAAGTGATTGCTGCAGCTACGCAATGTGCTCTGTCCACTTCCCAGCTGGTG
GCCTGTACCAAGGTGGTAGCACCTACAATCAGCTCACCTGTGTGCCAAGAACAGCTAGTCGAGGCTGGGC
GACTGGTGGCCAAAGCTGTGGAGGGCTGTGTGTCTGCCTCGCAAGCAGCTACAGAAGATGGACAGCTGCT
TCGAGGGGTAGGAGCAGCAGCCACGGCTGTCACCCAGGCCCTCAATGAGCTGCTGCAGCACGTGAAGGCC
CACGCCACCGGAGCTGGGCCTGCCGGTCGGTATGACCAAGCCACTGATACCATCCTCACCGTCACTGAAA
ACATCTTCAGCTCCATGGGTGATGCTGGGGAGATGGTGCGCCAGGCCCGCATCCTGGCCCAAGCCACCTC
AGACCTGGTCAATGCTATCAAGGCCGATGCTGAGGGGGAGAGTGATCTGGAGAACTCTAGAAAGCTCCTG
AGTGCTGCCAAGATCCTCGCTGATGCCACCGCCAAGATGGTGGAGGCGGCCAAGGGAGCAGCCGCCCACC
CTGACAGTGAGGAACAGCAGCAGCGACTGCGTGAAGCAGCTGAGGGGCTTCGCATGGCCACCAATGCAGC
TGCGCAGAACGCCATCAAGAAGAAGTTGGTGCAGCGCCTGGAGCATGCAGCCAAGCAAGCTGCAGCCTCT
GCAACACAGACCATTGCTGCAGCCCAACATGCAGCCTCTGCCCCCAAGGCCTCTGCGGGCCCCCAGCCCC
TACTGGTGCAGAGCTGTAAGGCCGTGGCAGAGCAGATTCCGTTGCTGGTGCAGGGTGTCCGAGGAAGTCA
AGCTCAGCCTGACAGCCCTAGTGCTCAGCTCGCCCTCATTGCTGCCAGCCAGAGCTTCCTGCAGCCAGGT
GGGAAGATGGTGGCAGCGGCAAAAGCCTCAGTGCCAACAATTCAGGACCAGGCTTCAGCGATGCAGCTGA
GTCAGTGCGCAAAGAACCTAGGCACTGCCCTGGCCGAGCTGCGCACTGCTGCTCAGAAGGCTCAGGAGGC
ATGTGGACCTTTGGAGATGGATTCTGCACTGAGTGTTGTACAAAATCTAGAGAAAGACCTACAGGAAATA
AAAGCAGCAGCTCGAGATGGCAAGCTTAAGCCCTTACCTGGGGAAACAATGGAGAAGTGTACCCAAGATC
TTGGCAACAGCACCAAAGCGGTGAGCTCTGCCATCGCCAAGCTGCTGGGGGAGATTGCCCAGGGCAACGA
GAACTATGCAGGTATTGCAGCTCGGGATGTAGCTGGTGGACTAAGGTCACTAGCCCAGGCTGCGCGGGGT
GTGGCTGCGCTGACATCAGATCCTGCAGTGCAGGCCATTGTGCTTGACACAGCCAGCGACGTTCTGGACA
AGGCCAGCAGCCTCATTGAAGAGGCAAAAAAAGCATCTGGACACCCAGGGGACCCAGAAAGCCAGCAAAG
GCTTGCTCAGGTAGCTAAAGCAGTGACCCAAGCCCTGAACCGCTGTGTCAGCTGCCTGCCTGGCCAAAGA
GACGTGGATAATGCCCTACGAGCCGTTGGAGATGCCAGCAAGCGACTCCTGAGTGACTTGCTTCCTCCAA
GCACGGGGACATTTCAAGAAGCACAGAGCCGATTGAATGAAGCTGCAGCTGGGTTAAATCAGGCCGCCAC
AGAACTGGTGCAAGCCTCCCGAGGAACTCCTCAGGACCTGGCTCGGGCCTCCGGCCGATTTGGACAGGAC
TTCAGCACCTTCCTGGAAGCTGGTGTGGAGATGGCCGGACAGGCCCCGAGCCAGGAGGACCGAGCCCAGG
TGGTGTCCAACCTGAAGGGCATATCCATGTCTTCAAGCAAACTTCTCCTTGCCGCTAAGGCCTTGTCCAC
AGACCCTGCTTCTCCCAACCTCAAGAGTCAGCTGGCTGCGGCTGCCCGGGCAGTGACGGACAGCATCAAC
CAGCTCATCACCATGTGCACCCAGCAGGCACCTGGCCAGAAGGAGTGTGACAATGCACTTCGGCAGCTAG
AGACAGTCCGAGAACTCCTGGAGAATCCAGTCCAGCCCATCAACGACATGTCCTACTTCGGTTGCTTGGA
CAGTGTCATGGAGAACTCCAAGGTCCTAGGTGAGGCCATGACTGGCATCTCCCAAAATGCCAAGAATGGA
AATCTGCCGGAGTTTGGAGATGCCATTGCCACAGCCTCCAAGGCTCTCTGTGGCTTCACGGAGGCAGCCG
CACAGGCAGCATATCTAGTTGGTGTCTCTGACCCCAACAGCCAAGCTGGACAGCAAGGACTGGTGGAACC
CACACAGTTTGCCCGTGCAAACCAGGCAATTCAGATGGCCTGTCAGAGTCTGGGGGAGCCTGGCTGTACC
CAGGCCCAGGTGTTATCTGCAGCCACTATTGTAGCCAAACACACATCTGCATTGTGTAACAGCTGTCGCC
TGGCTTCCGCTAGGACTGCCAATCCCACTGCCAAGCGCCAGTTTGTACAGTCAGCCAAGGAGGTGGCCAA
CAGTACAGCCAATCTTGTCAAGACCATCAAGGCACTAGATGGGGACTTCACAGAAGAGAACCGTGCCCAG
TGCCGAGCAGCCACAGCCCCTCTGCTGGAAGCTGTGGATAACCTGAGTGCCTTTGCCTCCAACCCTGAGT
TCTCCAGCGTCCCTGCCCAGATCAGCCCTGAGGGCAGAGCAGCCATGGAGCCCATTGTAATCTCTGCTAA
GACAATGTTGGAGAGTGCTGGAGGGCTCATCCAGACAGCTCGGGCGTTAGCAGTCAATCCCCGAGACCCC
CCACGTTGGTCTGTGCTAGCTGGCCACTCTCGGACTGTCTCAGATTCCATCAAGAAACTTATTACAAGCA
TGAGGGACAAAGCCCCAGGGCAGCTGGAGTGTGAGACAGCCATTGCGGCTCTGAACAGCTGCTTGCGGGA
CCTAGATCAGGCTTCGCTTGCCGCTGTCAGCCAGCAGCTTGCTCCCCGTGAAGGAATCTCTCAAGAGGCT
TTGCACACCCAGATGCTCACTGCAGTGCAAGAAATTTCTCATCTCATTGAGCCGCTGGCCAGCGCTGCTC
GGGCTGAAGCCTCCCAGCTGGGACACAAGGTGTCCCAAATGGCCCAGTACTTTGAACCACTCACCCTGGC
TGCAGTGGGTGCTGCGTCTAAGACCCTGAGCCACCCGCAGCAGATGGCACTTCTGGACCAGACTAAAACG
TTGGCAGAGTCTGCCTTGCAGTTGCTATATACTGCCAAGGAGGCTGGTGGTAACCCCAAGCAAGCAGCAC
ACACCCAGGAAGCCCTGGAGGAGGCTGTGCAGATGATGACAGAGGCCGTAGAAGACCTGACGACGACCCT
CAACGAAGCAGCCAGTGCTGCAGGAGTCGTTGGCGGCATGGTGGACTCTATCACTCAGGCCATCAACCAG
CTAGATGAAGGACCTATGGGTGACCCAGAAGGCTCATTCGTAGATTACCAGACAACCATGGTGAGGACAG
CCAAGGCCATTGCTGTCACTGTTCAGGAGATGGTAACCAAGTCAAACACCAGCCCTGAAGAGCTAGGCCC
TCTTGCCAACCAGCTGACCAGTGACTATGGCCGACTGGCCTCACAAGCCAAGCCTGCAGCTGTGGCTGCT
GAAAATGAAGAGATAGGCGCTCACATCAAACACCGAGTACAGGAGCTGGGCCATGGCTGCTCTGCTCTGG
TCACCAAGGCAGGTGCCTTGCAGTGTAGCCCCAGTGATGTCTACACCAAGAAGGAGCTCATAGAGTGTGC
CCGCAGAGTGTCAGAGAAGGTCTCCCATGTTCTGGCTGCACTCCAGGCTGGGAATCGTGGTACCCAGGCC
TGCATTACAGCAGCCAGTGCTGTGTCTGGTATCATTGCTGACCTCGACACCACCATCATGTTCGCTACTG
CTGGCACACTTAACCGTGAGGGTGCTGAAACTTTTGCTGACCACCGGGAGGGTATCTTAAAGACAGCAAA
GGTTCTTGTGGAGGACACCAAGGTCCTAGTGCAGAATGCAGCTGGGAGCCAGGAGAAGTTGGCACAAGCC
GCCCAGTCCTCCGTGGCCACCATTACCCGCCTCGCTGATGTGGTCAAGCTCGGTGCAGCCAGCCTAGGAG
CCGAAGACCCTGAAACTCAGGTGGTGCTGATCAATGCAGTAAAGGACGTAGCCAAGGCCCTGGGTGACCT
CATCAGCGCTACGAAGGCTGCAGCGGGCAAAGTTGGGGATGACCCTGCAGTGTGGCAGCTCAAGAACTCT
GCCAAGGTGATGGTGACCAATGTGACATCATTGCTCAAGACAGTGAAGGCTGTGGAAGATGAGGCCACCA
AAGGCACACGGGCCCTAGAGGCAACCACAGAGCACATACGTCAGGAACTGGCGGTCTTCTGTTCCCCAGA
GCCACCTGCCAAGACCTCTACCCCTGAAGACTTCATCCGAATGACCAAGGGTATTACTATGGCAACAGCC
AAAGCCGTTGCTGCTGGCAATTCCTGTCGACAGGAAGATGTCATTGCCACAGCCAATCTGAGCCGACGGG
CTATTGCGGACATGCTTCGGGCTTGCAAGGAAGCAGCTTTCCACCCAGAAGTGGCGCCTGATGTACGGCT
CCGAGCCCTGCACTATGGCCGGGAGTGTGCCAATGGTTACCTGGAACTGCTGGACCACGTGCTGCTGACC
CTTCAGAAGCCAAACCCAGACCTGAAGCAGCAGCTAACTGGACACTCAAAGCGGGTTGCTGGCTCTGTGA
CTGAGCTCATCCAGGCTGCTGAAGCCATGAAAGGAACAGAGTGGGTGGACCCAGAGGACCCTACTGTCAT
TGCTGAGAATGAGCTCTTGGGAGCCGCAGCCGCCATCGAGGCTGCAGCCAAGAAGCTGGAGCAGCTGAAG
CCCAGGGCCAAACCCAAGGAGGCGGATGAGTCCTTGAACTTTGAGGAACAAATCCTAGAAGCTGCCAAGT
CCATCGCTGCAGCCACCAGTGCACTGGTAAAGGCTGCGTCAGCAGCCCAGAGGGAGCTGGTGGCTCAAGG
AAAGGTGGGCGCCATTCCAGCCAATGCACTGGATGATGGGCAGTGGTCGCAGGGCCTCATTTCCGCTGCC
CGTATGGTGGCTGCGGCCACCAACAATCTGTGTGAAGCAGCTAACGCAGCTGTCCAGGGCCATGCTAGCC
AGGAGAAACTCATTTCCTCAGCCAAGCAAGTAGCTGCCTCCACAGCTCAGCTCCTGGTAGCTTGCAAGGT
CAAAGCAGATCAGGACTCTGAGGCAATGAAACGGCTCCAGGCTGCTGGCAATGCAGTGAAGAGGGCCTCA
GATAACCTGGTAAAGGCGGCCCAGAAAGCTGCAGCCTTCGAAGACCAGGAGAATGAGACGGTGGTGGTGA
AGGAGAAAATGGTTGGGGGCATTGCCCAGATTATCGCAGCACAGGAAGAGATGCTTCGGAAGGAACGAGA
GCTGGAAGAGGCTCGGAAAAAGCTCGCCCAGATCCGGCAGCAGCAGTACAAGTTCTTGCCTTCAGAGCTT
CGAGACGAGCACGGAGGATCCGGAATGGTGAGCAAGGGCGAGGAGCTGTTCACCGGGGTGGTGCCCATCC
TGGTCGAGCTGGACGGCGACGTAAACGGCCACAAGTTCAGCGTGTCCGGCGAGGGCGAGGGCGATGCCAC
CTACGGCAAGCTGACCCTGAAGTTCATCTGCACCACCGGCAAGCTGCCCGTGCCCTGGCCCACCCTCGTG
ACCACCCTGACCTACGGCGTGCAGTGCTTCAGCCGCTACCCCGACCACATGAAGCAGCACGACTTCTTCA
AGTCCGCCATGCCCGAAGGCTACGTCCAGGAGCGCACCATCTTCTTCAAGGACGACGGCAACTACAAGAC
CCGCGCCGAGGTGAAGTTCGAGGGCGACACCCTGGTGAACCGCATCGAGCTGAAGGGCATCGACTTCAAG
GAGGACGGCAACATCCTGGGGCACAAGCTGGAGTACAACTACAACAGCCACAACGTCTATATCATGGCCG
ACAAGCAGAAGAACGGCATCAAGGTGAACTTCAAGATCCGCCACAACATCGAGGACGGCAGCGTGCAGCT
CGCCGACCACTACCAGCAGAACACCCCCATCGGCGACGGCCCCGTGCTGCTGCCCGACAACCACTACCTG
AGCACCCAGTCCGCCCTGAGCAAAGACCCCAACGAGAAGCGCGATCACATGGTCCTGCTGGAGTTCGTGA
CCGCCGCCGGGATCACTCTCGGCATGGACGAGCTGTACAAGTAACCGCGGGCCCGGGATCCACCGGATCT
AGATAACTGATCATAATCAGCCATACCACATTTGTAGAGGTTTTACTTGCTTTAAAAAACCTCCCACACC
TCCCCCTGAACCTGAAACATAAAATGAATGCAATTGTTGTTGTTAACTTGTTTATTGCAGCTTATAATGG
TTACAAATAAAGCAATAGCATCACAAATTTCACAAATAAAGCATTTTTTTCACTGCATTCTAGTTGTGGT
TTGTCCAAACTCATCAATGTATCTTAACGCGTAAATTGTAAGCGTTAATATTTTGTTAAAATTCGCGTTA
AATTTTTGTTAAATCAGCTCATTTTTTAACCAATAGGCCGAAATCGGCAAAATCCCTTATAAATCAAAAG
AATAGACCGAGATAGGGT
[37 nt withheld, positions 9399-9435]
AAAGAACGTGGACTCCAACGTCAAAGG
[49 nt withheld, positions 9463-9511]
T
[91 nt withheld, positions 9513-9603]
G
[124 nt withheld, positions 9605-9728]
CAGGTGGCACTTTTCGGGGAAATGTGCGCGGAACCCCTATTTGTTTATTTTTCTAAATACATTCAAATAT
GTATCCGCTCATGAGACAATAACCCTGATAAATGCTTCAATAATATTGAAAAAGGAAGAGTCCTGAGGCG
GAAAGAACCAGCTGTGGAATGTGTGTCAGTTAGGGTGTGGAAAGTCCCCAGGCTCCCCAGCAGGCAGAAG
TATGCAAAGCATGCATCTCAATTAGTCAGCAACCAGGTGTGGAAAGTCCCCAGGCTCCCCAGCAGGCAGA
AGTATGCAAAGCATGCATCTCAATTAGTCAGCAACCATAGTCCCGCCCCTAACTCCGCCCATCCCGCCCC
TAACTCCGCCCAGTTCCGCCCATTCTCCGCCCCATGGCTGACTAATTTTTTTTATTTATGCAGAGGCCGA
GGCCGCCTCGGCCTCTGAGCTATTCCAGAAGTAGTGAGGAGGCTTTTTTGGAGGCCTAGGCTTTTGCAAA
GATCGATCAAGAGACAGGATGAGGATCGTTTCGCATGATTGAACAAGATGGATTGCACGCAGGTTCTCCG
GCCGCTTGGGTGGAGAGGCTATTCGGCTATGACTGGGCACAACAGACAATCGGCTGCTCTGATGCCGCCG
TGTTCCGGCTGTCAGCGCAGGGGCGCCCGGTTCTTTTTGTCAAGACCGACCTGTCCGGTGCCCTGAATGA
ACTGCAAGACGAGGCAGCGCGGCTATCGTGGCTGGCCACGACGGGCGTTCCTTGCGCAGCTGTGCTCGAC
GTTGTCACTGAAGCGGGAAGGGACTGGCTGCTATTGGGCGAAGTGCCGGGGCAGGATCTCCTGTCATCTC
ACCTTGCTCCTGCCGAGAAAGTATCCATCATGGCTGATGCAATGCGGCGGCTGCATACGCTTGATCCGGC
TACCTGCCCATTCGACCACCAAGCGAAACATCGCATCGAGCGAGCACGTACTCGGATGGAAGCCGGTCTT
GTCGATCAGGATGATCTGGACGAAGAGCATCAGGGGCTCGCGCCAGCCGAACTGTTCGCCAGGCTCAAGG
CGAGCATGCCCGACGGCGAGGATCTCGTCGTGACCCATGGCGATGCCTGCTTGCCGAATATCATGGTGGA
AAATGGCCGCTTTTCTGGATTCATCGACTGTGGCCGGCTGGGTGTGGCGGACCGCTATCAGGACATAGCG
TTGGCTACCCGTGATATTGCTGAAGAGCTTGGCGGCGAATGGGCTGACCGCTTCCTCGTGCTTTACGGTA
TCGCCGCTCCCGATTCGCAGCGCATCGCCTTCTATCGCCTTCTTGACGAGTTCTTCTGAGCGGGACTCTG
GGGTTCGAAATGACCGACCAAGCGACGCCCAACCTGCCATCACGAGATTTCGATTCCACCGCCGCCTTCT
ATGAAAGGTTGGGCTTCGGAATCGTTTTCCGGGACGCCGGCTGGATGATCCTCCAGCGCGGGGATCTCAT
GCTGGAGTTCTTCGCCCACCCTAGGGGGAGGCTAACTGAAACACGGAAGGAGACAATACCGGAAGGAACC
CGCGCTATGACGGCAATAAAAAGACAGAATAAAACGCACGGTGTTGGGTCGTTTGTTCATAAACGCGGGG
TTCGGTCCCAGGGCTGGCACTCTGTCGATACCCCACCGAGACCCCATTGGGGCCAATACGCCCGCGTTTC
TTCCTTTTCCCCACCCCACCCCCCAAGTTCGGGTGAAGGCCCAGGGCTCGCAGCCAACGTCGGGGCGGCA
GGCCCTGCCATAGCCTCAGGTTACTCATATATACTTTAGATTGATTTAAAACTTCATTTTTAATTTAAAA
GGATCTAGGTGAAGATCCTTTTTGATAATCTCATGACCAAAATCCCTTAACGTGAGTTTTCGTTCCACTG
AGCGTCAGACCCCGTAGAAAAGATCAAAGGATCTTCTTGAGATCCTTTTTTTCTGCGCGTAATCTGCTGC
TTGCAAACAAAAAAACCACCGCTACCAGCGGTGGTTTGTTTGCCGGATCAAGAGCTACCAACTCTTTTTC
CGAAGGTAACTGGCTTCAGCAGAGCGCAGATACCAAATACTGTTCTTCTAGTGTAGCCGTAGTTAGGCCA
CCACTTCAAGAACTCTGTAGCACCGCCTACATACCTCGCTCTGCTAATCCTGTTACCAGTGGCTGCTGCC
AGTGGCGATAAGTCGTGTCTTACCGGGTTGGACTCAAGACGATAGTTACCGGATAAGGCGCAGCGGTCGG
GCTGAACGGGGGGTTCGTGCACACAGCCCAGCTTGGAGCGAACGACCTACACCGAACTGAGATACCTACA
GCGTGAGCTATGAGAAAGCGCCACGCTTCCCGAAGGGAGAAAGGCGGACAGGTATCCGGTAAGCGGCAGG
GTCGGAACAGGAGAGCGCACGAGGGAGCTTCCAGGGGGAAACGCCTGGTATCTTTATAGTCCTGTCGGGT
TTCGCCACCTCTGACTTGAGCGTCGATTTTTGTGATGCTCGTCAGGGGGGCGGAGCCTATGGAAAAACGC
CAGCAACGCGGCCTTTTTACGGTTCCTGGCCTTTTGCTGGCCTTTTGCTCACATGTTCTTTCCTGCGTTA
TCCCCTGATTCTGTGGATAACCGTATTACCGCCATGCAT
Features (pLannotate 1.2.2; 14 found; start..end, strand, type, name):
     61..364     +  enhancer       CMV enhancer: human cytomegalovirus immediate early enhancer
    365..568     +  promoter       CMV promoter: human cytomegalovirus (CMV) immediate early promoter
    650..8272    +  CDS            Tln1: TLN1_MOUSE - Also known as Tln. Experimental evidence at protein level: Swiss-Prot protein existence level 1. Probably involved in connections of major cytoskeletal structures to the plasma membrane. High molecular weight cytoskeletal protein concentrated at regions of cell-substratum contact and, in lymphocytes, at cell-cell contacts. From Mus musculus (Mouse).
   8285..9004    +  CDS            EGFP: the original enhanced GFP (Yang et al., 1996) mammalian codon-optimized
   9004..9026    +  misc_feature   MCS (fragment): multiple cloning site
   9038..9122    +  CDS            large T antigen (fragment): large T antigen from SV40 (simian virus 40)
   9145..9266    +  polyA_signal   SV40 poly(A) signal: SV40 polyadenylation signal
   9300..9728    -  rep_origin     f1 ori (sequence partly withheld): f1 bacteriophage origin of replication; arrow indicates direction of (+) strand synthesis
   9755..9859    +  promoter       AmpR promoter: bla
   9861..10218   +  promoter       SV40 promoter: SV40 enhancer and early promoter
  10253..11047   +  CDS            NeoR/KanR: aminoglycoside phosphotransferase from Tn5; aph(3')-II (or nptII); confers resistance to neomycin, kanamycin, and G418 (Geneticin®)
  11068..11220   +  CDS            ble (fragment): BLE_KLEPN - Experimental evidence at protein level: Swiss-Prot protein existence level 1. Binding protein with a strong affinity to the bleomycin family of antibiotics. Binds to CL990; an antimitotic-antibiotic compound. From Klebsiella pneumoniae.
  11279..11326   +  polyA_signal   HSV TK poly(A) signal: herpes simplex virus thymidine kinase polyadenylation signal (Cole and Stacy, 1985)
  11655..12243   +  rep_origin     ori: high-copy-number ColE1/pMB1/pBR322/pUC origin of replication
