[The description below was written by a language model from this plasmid's Addgene catalogue record and pLannotate feature annotations shown in this document.]
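Description:
pEGFP_I392N-talin1 (1-2541) is a mammalian expression plasmid of about 12.4 kb that produces full-length mouse talin-1 (Tln1, residues 1–2541) carrying the I392N point substitution, fused to EGFP. The catalogue lists the backbone as Clontech pEGFP-C1, a design that normally places EGFP upstream of the insert. However, both the tag field and the feature table show the 7.6 kb talin coding sequence first, directly downstream of the CMV immediate-early enhancer and promoter, with the EGFP coding sequence following it after a short linker. The fluorescent protein therefore sits at the C-terminus of talin. A remnant of the multiple cloning site and the SV40 polyadenylation signal terminate the transcript. The small "large T antigen" fragment annotated in this region is probably just part of the SV40-derived sequence around the polyadenylation signal rather than a functional element.

In bacteria the plasmid is maintained at high copy through a ColE1/pUC-type origin and is selected with kanamycin. The Tn5 NeoR/KanR gene is driven by tandem bacterial (bla) and SV40 early promoters and ends in the HSV TK poly(A) signal, so the same marker can confer G418 resistance in mammalian cells. An f1 origin is also present, and the short ble fragment next to the resistance gene is a Tn5 remnant.

The associated study examined cancer-associated talin point mutations and their effects on cell adhesion and migration. The construct suits transient or stable expression of this fluorescently labelled mutant, allowing its localisation and adhesion-related behaviour to be followed in living or fixed cells.
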