Addgene plasmid #166114: pEGFP_I392N-talin1 (1-2541)
Purpose: expresses talin-1-I392N in mammalian cells
Depositing lab: Vesa Hytönen. Depositing organization: Tampere University, BioMediTech. Publication: Cancer associated talin point mutations disorganise cell adhesion and migration. Azizi L, Cowell AR, Mykuliak VV, Goult BT, Turkki P, Hytonen VP. Sci Rep. 2021 Jan 11;11(1):347. doi: 10.1038/s41598-020-77911-4. PubMed 33431906.
Backbone
  Vector backbone: pEGFP-C1
  Backbone manufacturer: Clontech
  Backbone size w/o insert (bp): 4734
  Total vector size (bp): 12357
  Vector type: Mammalian Expression ; CMV promoter
Growth in bacteria
  Bacterial resistance: Kanamycin, 50 μg/mL
  Growth temperature: 37°C
  Growth strain: DH5alpha
  Growth instructions: For MidiPrep according to the instructions from the kit.
  Copy number: High Copy
Gene/Insert
  Gene/Insert name: I392N-Talin-1 (alt name: I392N-TLN1)
  Species: M. musculus (mouse)
  Insert size (bp): 7623
  Entrez Gene: Tln1 (a.k.a. Tln)
  Tag / fusion protein: EGFP (C terminal on insert)
Terms and licenses: Academic/Nonprofit Terms; Industry Terms: Not Available to Industry
How to cite: pEGFP_I392N-talin1 (1-2541) was a gift from Vesa Hytönen (Addgene plasmid # 166114 ; http://n2t.net/addgene:166114 ; RRID:Addgene_166114)
